>Addgene plasmid #84511 | pET29b-EPN01(∆L1+∆L2)-His | addgene full sequence | sequence record 171481 | Addgene Partial NGS Result
TGGCGAATGGG
[124 nt withheld, positions 12-135]
C
[91 nt withheld, positions 137-227]
A
[49 nt withheld, positions 229-277]
CCTTTGACGTTGGAGTCCACGTTCTTT
[37 nt withheld, positions 305-341]
ACCCTATCTCGGTCTATTCTTTTGATTTATAAGGGATTTTGCCGATTTCGGCCTATTGGTTAAAAAATGA
GCTGATTTAACAAAAATTTAACGCGAATTTTAACAAAATATTAACGCTTACAATTTAGGTGGCACTTTTC
GGGGAAATGTGCGCGGAACCCCTATTTGTTTATTTTTCTAAATACATTCAAATATGTATCCGCTCATGAA
TTAATTCTTAGAAAAACTCATCGAGCATCAAATGAAACTGCAATTTATTCATATCAGGATTATCAATACC
ATATTTTTGAAAAAGCCGTTTCTGTAATGAAGGAGAAAACTCACCGAGGCAGTTCCATAGGATGGCAAGA
TCCTGGTATCGGTCTGCGATTCCGACTCGTCCAACATCAATACAACCTATTAATTTCCCCTCGTCAAAAA
TAAGGTTATCAAGTGAGAAATCACCATGAGTGACGACTGAATCCGGTGAGAATGGCAAAAGTTTATGCAT
TTCTTTCCAGACTTGTTCAACAGGCCAGCCATTACGCTCGTCATCAAAATCACTCGCATCAACCAAACCG
TTATTCATTCGTGATTGCGCCTGAGCGAGACGAAATACGCGATCGCTGTTAAAAGGACAATTACAAACAG
GAATCGAATGCAACCGGCGCAGGAACACTGCCAGCGCATCAACAATATTTTCACCTGAATCAGGATATTC
TTCTAATACCTGGAATGCTGTTTTCCCGGGGATCGCAGTGGTGAGTAACCATGCATCATCAGGAGTACGG
ATAAAATGCTTGATGGTCGGAAGAGGCATAAATTCCGTCAGCCAGTTTAGTCTGACCATCTCATCTGTAA
CATCATTGGCAACGCTACCTTTGCCATGTTTCAGAAACAACTCTGGCGCATCGGGCTTCCCATACAATCG
ATAGATTGTCGCACCTGATTGCCCGACATTATCGCGAGCCCATTTATACCCATATAAATCAGCATCCATG
TTGGAATTTAATCGCGGCCTAGAGCAAGACGTTTCCCGTTGAATATGGCTCATAACACCCCTTGTATTAC
TGTTTATGTAAGCAGACAGTTTTATTGTTCATGACCAAAATCCCTTAACGTGAGTTTTCGTTCCACTGAG
CGTCAGACCCCGTAGAAAAGATCAAAGGATCTTCTTGAGATCCTTTTTTTCTGCGCGTAATCTGCTGCTT
GCAAACAAAAAAACCACCGCTACCAGCGGTGGTTTGTTTGCCGGATCAAGAGCTACCAACTCTTTTTCCG
AAGGTAACTGGCTTCAGCAGAGCGCAGATACCAAATACTGTCCTTCTAGTGTAGCCGTAGTTAGGCCACC
ACTTCAAGAACTCTGTAGCACCGCCTACATACCTCGCTCTGCTAATCCTGTTACCAGTGGCTGCTGCCAG
TGGCGATAAGTCGTGTCTTACCGGGTTGGACTCAAGACGATAGTTACCGGATAAGGCGCAGCGGTCGGGC
TGAACGGGGGGTTCGTGCACACAGCCCAGCTTGGAGCGAACGACCTACACCGAACTGAGATACCTACAGC
GTGAGCTATGAGAAAGCGCCACGCTTCCCGAAGGGAGAAAGGCGGACAGGTATCCGGTAAGCGGCAGGGT
CGGAACAGGAGAGCGCACGAGGGAGCTTCCAGGGGGAAACGCCTGGTATCTTTATAGTCCTGTCGGGTTT
CGCCACCTCTGACTTGAGCGTCGATTTTTGTGATGCTCGTCAGGGGGGCGGAGCCTATGGAAAAACGCCA
GCAACGCGGCCTTTTTACGGTTCCTGGCCTTTTGCTGGCCTTTTGCTCACATGTTCTTTCCTGCGTTATC
CCCTGATTCTGTGGATAACCGTATTACCGCCTTTGAGTGAGCTGATACCGCTCGCCGCAGCCGAACGACC
GAGCGCAGCGAGTCAGTGAGCGAGGAAGCGGAAGAGCGCCTGATGCGGTATTTTCTCCTTACGCATCTGT
GCGGTATTTCACACCGCAATGGTGCACTCTCAGTACAATCTGCTCTGATGCCGCATAGTTAAGCCAGTAT
ACACTCCGCTATCGCTACGTGACTGGGTCATGGCTGCGCCCCGACACCCGCCAACACCCGCTGACGCGCC
CTGACGGGCTTGTCTGCTCCCGGCATCCGCTTACAGACAAGCTGTGACCGTCTCCGGGAGCTGCATGTGT
CAGAGGTTTTCACCGTCATCACCGAAACGCGCGAGGCAGCTGCGGTAAAGCTCATCAGCGTGGTCGTGAA
GCGATTCACAGATGTCTGCCTGTTCATCCGCGTCCAGCTCGTTGAGTTTCTCCAGAAGCGTTAATGTCTG
GCTTCTGATAAAGCGGGCCATGTTAAGGGCGGTTTTTTCCTGTTTGGTCACTGATGCCTCCGTGTAAGGG
GGATTTCTGTTCATGGGGGTAATGATACCGATGAAACGAGAGAGGATGCTCACGATACGGGTTACTGATG
ATGAACATGCCCGGTTACTGGAACGTTGTGAGGGTAAACAACTGGCGGTATGGATGCGGCGGGACCAGAG
AAAAATCACTCAGGGTCAATGCCAGCGCTTCGTTAATACAGATGTAGGTGTTCCACAGGGTAGCCAGCAG
CATCCTGCGATGCAGATCCGGAACATAATGGTGCAGGGCGCTGACTTCCGCGTTTCCAGACTTTACGAAA
CACGGAAACCGAAGACCATTCATGTTGTTGCTCAGGTCGCAGACGTTTTGCAGCAGCAGTCGCTTCACGT
TCGCTCGCGTATCGGTGATTCATTCTGCTAACCAGTAAGGCAACCCCGCCAGCCTAGCCGGGTCCTCAAC
GACAGGAGCACGATCATGCGCACCCGTGGGGCCGCCATGCCGGCGATAATGGCCTGCTTCTCGCCGAAAC
GTTTGGTGGCGGGACCAGTGACGAAGGCTTGAGCGAGGGCGTGCAAGATTCCGAATACCGCAAGCGACAG
GCCGATCATCGTCGCGCTCCAGCGAAAGCGGTCCTCGCCGAAAATGACCCAGAGCGCTGCCGGCACCTGT
CCTACGAGTTGCATGATAAAGAAGACAGTCATAAGTGCGGCGACGATAGTCATGCCCCGCGCCCACCGGA
AGGAGCTGACTGGGTTGAAGGCTCTCAAGGGCATCGGTCGAGATCCCGGTGCCTAATGAGTGAGCTAACT
TACATTAATTGCGTTGCGCTCACTGCCCGCTTTCCAGTCGGGAAACCTGTCGTGCCAGCTGCATTAATGA
ATCGGCCAACGCGCGGGGAGAGGCGGTTTGCGTATTGGGCGCCAGGGTGGTTTTTCTTTTCACCAGTGAG
ACGGGCAACAGCTGATTGCCCTTCACCGCCTGGCCCTGAGAGAGTTGCAGCAAGCGGTCCACGCTGGTTT
GCCCCAGCAGGCGAAAATCCTGTTTGATGGTGGTTAACGGCGGGATATAACATGAGCTGTCTTCGGTATC
GTCGTATCCCACTACCGAGATGTCCGCACCAACGCGCAGCCCGGACTCGGTAATGGCGCGCATTGCGCCC
AGCGCCATCTGATCGTTGGCAACCAGCATCGCAGTGGGAACGATGCCCTCATTCAGCATTTGCATGGTTT
GTTGAAAACCGGACATGGCACTCCAGTCGCCTTCCCGTTCCGCTATCGGCTGAATTTGATTGCGAGTGAG
ATATTTATGCCAGCCAGCCAGACGCAGACGCGCCGAGACAGAACTTAATGGGCCCGCTAACAGCGCGATT
TGCTGGTGACCCAATGCGACCAGATGCTCCACGCCCAGTCGCGTACCGTCTTCATGGGAGAAAATAATAC
TGTTGATGGGTGTCTGGTCAGAGACATCAAGAAATAACGCCGGAACATTAGTGCAGGCAGCTTCCACAGC
AATGGCATCCTGGTCATCCAGCGGATAGTTAATGATCAGCCCACTGACGCGTTGCGCGAGAAGATTGTGC
ACCGCCGCTTTACAGGCTTCGACGCCGCTTCGTTCTACCATCGACACCACCACGCTGGCACCCAGTTGAT
CGGCGCGAGATTTAATCGCCGCGACAATTTGCGACGGCGCGTGCAGGGCCAGACTGGAGGTGGCAACGCC
AATCAGCAACGACTGTTTGCCCGCCAGTTGTTGTGCCACGCGGTTGGGAATGTAATTCAGCTCCGCCATC
GCCGCTTCCACTTTTTCCCGCGTTTTCGCAGAAACGTGGCTGGCCTGGTTCACCACGCGGGAAACGGTCT
GATAAGAGACACCGGCATACTCTGCGACATCGTATAACGTTACTGGTTTCACATTCACCACCCTGAATTG
ACTCTCTTCCGGGCGCTATCATGCCATACCGCGAAAGGTTTTGCGCCATTCGATGGTGTCCGGGATCTCG
ACGCTCTCCCTTATGCGACTCCTGCATTAGGAAGCAGCCCAGTAGTAGGTTGAGGCCGTTGAGCACCGCC
GCCGCAAGGAATGGTGCATGCAAGGAGATGGCGCCCAACAGTCCCCCGGCCACGGGGCCTGCCACCATAC
CCACGCCGAAACAAGCGCTCATGAGCCCGAAGTGGCGAGCCCGATCTTCCCCATCGGTGATGTCGGCGAT
ATAGGCGCCAGCAACCGCACCTGTGGCGCCGGTGATGCCGGCCACGATGCGTCCGGCGTAGAGGATCGAG
ATCGATCTCGATCCCGCGAAATTAATACGACTCACTATAGGGGAATTGTGAGCGGATAACAATTCCCCTC
TAGAAATAATTTTGTTTAACTTTAAGAAGGAGATATACATATGGGTGCGCGTGCGTCCGGTTCTAAATCT
GGCTCCGGCTCTGACTCTGGTAGCAAGATCGAAGAGCTGTTCAAGAAACACAAGATCGTTGCCGTGCTGC
GTGCCAATAGTGTGGAAGAAGCGAAAAAGAAAGCGCTGGCGGTTTTCCTGGGCGGCGTTCATCTGATTGA
AATTACCTTTACCGTGCCGGATGCGGATACCGTGATTAAGGAACTGAGCTTTCTGAAGGAAATGGGCGCG
ATTATTGGTGCGGGCACCGTGACCAGCGTGGAGCAGTGCCGTAAAGCGGTGGAAAGTGGCGCCGAATTCA
TTGTGAGTCCGCACCTGGACGAGGAAATTAGCCAATTTTGCAAGGAGAAGGGTGTGTTCTATATGCCAGG
CGTTATGACCCCGACCGAACTGGTGAAAGCCATGAAACTGGGCCATACCATCTTAAAACTGTTTCCGGGT
GAGGTGGTGGGTCCGCAGTTTGTTAAAGCGATGAAAGGTCCGTTTCCGAATGTGAAATTTGTGCCAACCG
GCGGTGTTAATCTGGACAATGTGTGCGAATGGTTCAAAGCGGGCGTGCTGGCCGTGGGCGTGGGCAGCGC
GTTAGTGAAAGGCACCCCGGTGGAAGTGGCGGAAAAGGCCAAGGCGTTCGTTGAGAAGATTCGTGGCTGC
ACCGAACAGAAACTGATTAGCGAAGAAGATCTGCAGTCTCGTCCGGAAGCGGCCGCAGCGCCGGAAGAAT
CTTTCCGTTCTGGTGTTGAAACCACCACGCCACCGCAAAAACAGGAGCCGATCGACAAAGAACTGGCCGC
GCTGACCTCTCTGCGTTCTCTGTTCGGTAACGACCCGTCTTCTCAGCTCGAGCACCACCACCACCACCAC
TGAGATCCGGCTGCTAACAAAGCCCGAAAGGAAGCTGAGTTGGCTGCTGCCACCGCTGAGCAATAACTAG
CATAACCCCTTGGGGCCTCTAAACGGGTCTTGAGGGGTTTTTTGCTGAAAGGAGGAACTATATCCGGAT
Features (pLannotate 1.2.2; 19 found; start..end, strand, type, name):
     12..440     +  rep_origin     f1 ori (sequence partly withheld): f1 bacteriophage origin of replication; arrow indicates direction of (+) strand synthesis
    493..550     +  promoter       AmpR promoter (fragment): bla
    559..1374    -  CDS            KanR: aminoglycoside phosphotransferase; aph(3')-Ia; confers resistance to kanamycin in bacteria or G418 (Geneticin®) in eukaryotes
   1496..2084    +  rep_origin     ori: high-copy-number ColE1/pMB1/pBR322/pUC origin of replication
   2270..2409    -  misc_feature   bom: basis of mobility region from pBR322
   2511..2702    -  CDS            rop: Rop protein, which maintains plasmids at low copy number; rop
   2719..3099    +  CDS            YPB1_ECOLX: Protein predicted: Swiss-Prot protein existence level 4. From Escherichia coli.
   3171..3462    -  CDS            TcR (fragment): tetracycline efflux protein; tet; confers resistance to tetracycline
   3477..3498    -  protein_bind   CAP binding site: CAP binding activates transcription in the presence of cAMP. E. coli catabolite activator protein
   3511..4593    -  CDS            lacI: lac repressor; lacI; The lac repressor binds to the lac operator to inhibit transcription in E. coli. This inhibition can be relieved by adding lactose or isopropyl-β-D-thiogalactopyranoside (IPTG).
   4594..4671    -  promoter       lacI promoter: lacI
   4679..4958    -  CDS            TcR (fragment): tetracycline efflux protein; tet; confers resistance to tetracycline
   4984..5002    +  promoter       T7 promoter: promoter for bacteriophage T7 RNA polymerase
   5003..5027    +  protein_bind   lac operator: The lac repressor binds to the lac operator to inhibit transcription in E. coli. This inhibition can be relieved by adding lactose or isopropyl-β-D-thiogalactopyranoside (IPTG). lac repressor encoded by lacI
   5042..5064    +  RBS            RBS: efficient ribosome binding site from bacteriophage T7 gene 10 (Olins and Rangwala, 1989)
   5762..5917    +  CDS            gag (fragment): GAG_HV1H2 - Experimental evidence at protein level: Swiss-Prot protein existence level 1. [p6-gag]: Plays a role in budding of the assembled particle by interacting with the host class E VPS proteins TSG101 and PDCD6IP/AIP1. From Human immunodeficiency virus type 1 group M subtype B (isolate HXB2) (HIV-1).
   5924..5941    +  CDS            9xHis (fragment): 9xHis affinity tag
   5951..6000    +  CDS            SET1 (fragment): solubility-enhancement tag derived from T7 phage gene 10B
   6008..6055    +  terminator     T7 terminator: transcription terminator for bacteriophage T7 RNA polymerase
