[The description below was written by a language model from this plasmid's Addgene catalogue record and pLannotate feature annotations shown in this document.]
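Description:
pET29b-EPN01(∆L1+∆L2)-His is a bacterial expression plasmid built on the pET29b backbone, described in the record as the E. coli version of the designed protein EPN01(∆L1+∆L2). The roughly 870 bp insert was cloned between the NdeI and XhoI sites, both of which are retained, and carries a C-terminal His tag for affinity purification. The associated publication concerns designed proteins that drive formation of nanocage-containing extracellular vesicles. The record does not define the ∆L1 and ∆L2 changes. The only part of the insert identified by automated annotation is a fragment near its 3′ end matching the p6 region of HIV-1 Gag, the segment known to recruit host budding factors such as TSG101 and ALIX. The rest of the open reading frame is unannotated.

Expression follows the standard pET arrangement. A T7 promoter with an adjacent lac operator and the T7 gene 10 ribosome binding site sits upstream of the coding sequence, and a T7 terminator lies downstream. The plasmid-borne lacI gene supplies repressor, so transcription is held off until induction with IPTG in a host that provides T7 RNA polymerase. The plasmid is propagated through a ColE1/pBR322-type origin accompanied by the bom and rop elements, and an f1 origin is also present. Selection is by kanamycin through an aph(3′)-Ia gene. The catalogue's neomycin/G418 marker entry reflects this same gene rather than a mammalian selection cassette. Short annotated hits to tetracycline resistance, the AmpR promoter and a T7 gene 10B solubility tag are small fragment matches, probably backbone remnants rather than functional parts. The sequence record is labelled a partial NGS result, though its 6,080 nt length agrees closely with backbone plus insert. The construct is suited to producing the recombinant His-tagged protein in E. coli for purification and in vitro study.
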