Addgene plasmid #84511: pET29b-EPN01(∆L1+∆L2)-His
Purpose: E.coli version of EPN01(∆L1+∆L2)
Depositing lab: Neil King. Depositing organization: University of Washington. Publication: Designed proteins induce the formation of nanocage-containing extracellular vesicles. Votteler J, Ogohara C, Yi S, Hsia Y, Nattermann U, Belnap DM, King NP, Sundquist WI. Nature. 2016 Dec 8;540(7632):292-295. doi: 10.1038/nature20607. Epub 2016 Nov 30. PubMed 27919066.
Backbone
  Vector backbone: pET29b
  Backbone size w/o insert (bp): 5214
  Modifications to backbone: Inserts were cloned into the Nde1 and Xho1 sites
  Vector type: Bacterial Expression
  Selectable markers: Neomycin (select with G418)
Growth in bacteria
  Bacterial resistance: Kanamycin, 50 μg/mL
  Growth temperature: 37°C
  Growth strain: DH5alpha
  Copy number: High Copy
Gene/Insert
  Gene/Insert name: EPN01(∆L1+∆L2)-His
  Insert size (bp): 873
  Tag / fusion protein: His tag (C terminal on insert)
  Cloning method: Restriction Enzyme; 5′ cloning site Nde1 (not destroyed); 3′ cloning site Xho1 (not destroyed)
  Sequencing primers: 5′ TAA TAC GAC TCA CTA TAG GG; 3′ GCT AGT TAT TGC TCA GCG G
Terms and licenses: Academic/Nonprofit Terms; Industry Terms: Not Available to Industry
How to cite: pET29b-EPN01(∆L1+∆L2)-His was a gift from Neil King (Addgene plasmid # 84511 ; http://n2t.net/addgene:84511 ; RRID:Addgene_84511)
